>Addgene plasmid #86824 | pCDNA3.1(-) + SLNCR1 _1521-2092 | addgene full sequence | sequence record 173326 | Addgene NGS Result
GTGATGCGGTTTTGGCAGTACATCAATGGGCGTGGATAGCGGTTTGACTCACGGGGATTTCCAAGTCTCC
ACCCCATTGACGTCAATGGGAGTTTGTTTTGGCACCAAAATCAACGGGACTTTCCAAAATGTCGTAACAA
CTCCGCCCCATTGACGCAAATGGGCGGTAGGCGTGTACGGTGGGAGGTCTATATAAGCAGAGCTCTCTGG
CTAACTAGAGAACCCACTGCTTACTGGCTTATCGAAATTAATACGACTCACTATAGGGAGACCCAAGCTG
GCTAGCGTTTAAACGGGCCCTCTAGACTCGAGCGGCCGCCACTGTGCTGGATATCTGCAGAATTCCACCA
CACTGGACTAGTGGATCCGAGCTCGGTACCAAGCTTCCCGGGATACTTAGGATCCAGGGCGCGCAGGCGG
CGCGGGTGCGCGGTGCGGCGCTGGTATCCAGAGGACGCGGTCACCGCCTCTGGCATTTGTCGTTCTGCGC
TTCTCCGCAAGGACCCTCTGTTAGGCAGGCGCCCACCGTAAGCCTCCCGGGCCTTGTGAACCTGCAAACC
CAAGTCTGAGAGACGATCCGCCTTCAGCGCTTTCCAGCTTGGCAGAGAGGCTTTCCCGGCGGGGATCTTT
GGTTGGCGCTGGCGATGCGCGGGGAAGAAAGGCGAGGAGCGGCGTCCAGGCTGGGTGATGTCCCAGCACG
AGTAGGCGGGATGCGCTCGCTTGGTCCTCCGGGCGCCCGGTCCCTGCCCGCGTCGCGCGCCCACCCCTGG
GGACGAGAAGGCGGCCGCCTGAGGACCCCCGCCCGCGACCTCCGCGAGTCTGGAGCGCAGAGGACAGGGT
CTGGCTGCTCTTTGGCCTTGGATGGAAAGTGGGGAATTGGGTGGGGGGCTGCGGACCCCTTAACGTGGAT
TACTTGGTGTGTATCAGCTGGGCTCAGAAGACCCACGACCTCTTCTCCATCCGTGGATTGATTTGTTCTG
CTTAACAGCTGGGTCGCCAAGCTGGAGGTATTTTTCCCTCTCCACCCTGGTCTTCTCCTGTAACGTGTGG
CCGCCTTTTCCAGCACGGCCTCCTGCCTTCCTGGTGCACTTTTTGGAGAACGTGGTGGAATCAGAGGTTT
CTGGCTGACTCGGTGGGTGCTTTGAACCAGGAAAGGACAAGAAAGAGGATGGGAAGGACTGATCCACATT
CCCACCAGGAAGTTTAGCAGAACCCCCGCGTGCCACCTGGACCCCTTGGAAGGACCTGGCTCAGGCTGGA
CCACCTCTTGAGAGGCAGGAGCTCTGGATTTGATCAAGAATTCTTTGCTGAGCATGGTGCCTCATGCCTA
TAATCCCAACACTTTGGGAGGCCAGTGTGGGAGGATCTCTTGAGCCCAGGAGTTCAAGACTAGCCTGGGC
AACACAGAGAGACCCCATCTCTAAAATAATAATAATAATAAAATAAAAAATTAGCAGGGCATGGTGGCAT
GTGCCTGTAGTCCCAGCTACCCAGGAGGCTGAGGCAAGAGGATGGCTGGAGCCTGGGATGTTGAGGCTGC
AATGAACTGTGATTACCCCACTGCACTCCAGCCTGGGCAAAAGAGCGAGAGACCCTGTCTCAAATAATAA
TAATAATAATAATCTTATTTTGGAGAATAAAGAGACCTCTGGATTTGAGGTGCCATTTGGGTAGAAAGAA
AAGACGTTTACACCGAGAAATAGTCTGTGTTGCCCTGAAGGAGCAGAGGGATGCATCGCTGGAGGTGACC
TACAGTTGAAGAAGACTCATTATGACAGACCTTGTCCTTCTTCCTTGTGGAAAGTGTTTCCTCTGCTGCT
ACTGCTCATGAGACTCTTCCCCCTCCCTGTCCCAGGGAACCAAAGGGCTTTCTACCACACCCTTTCTTGC
CCCCCGCCTCCCATGTCTGCTGTGCCTTTGTACTCTGTAGCCAACATACACATGATTTAAAACCCTTTCT
AAATATCTATCATGGTTCATCCTTGTCCAAATGCAGAGTCAGAGCTATTTGTACTTCATTATTATTTCCA
AGGCGAATAGTTGGCTTTCTTTTTGCAAAAATAATTAAAGTTTTTGTATGTTGCAGTTGCTCTAGATAAG
TATCACGTGAAGCTTAAGTTTAAACCGCTGATCAGCCTCGACTGTGCCTTCTAGTTGCCAGCCATCTGTT
GTTTGCCCCTCCCCCGTGCCTTCCTTGACCCTGGAAGGTGCCACTCCCACTGTCCTTTCCTAATAAAATG
AGGAAATTGCATCGCATTGTCTGAGTAGGTGTCATTCTATTCTGGGGGGTGGGGTGGGGCAGGACAGCAA
GGGGGAGGATTGGGAAGACAATAGCAGGCATGCTGGGGATGCGGTGGGCTCTATGGCTTCTGAGGCGGAA
AGAACCAGCTGGGGCTCTAGGGGGTATCCCC
[124 nt withheld, positions 2412-2535]
C
[91 nt withheld, positions 2537-2627]
A
[49 nt withheld, positions 2629-2677]
CCTTTGACGTTGGAGTCCACGTTCTTT
[37 nt withheld, positions 2705-2741]
ACCCTATCTCGGTCTATTCTTTTGATTTATAAGGGATTTTGCCGATTTCGGCCTATTGGTTAAAAAATGA
GCTGATTTAACAAAAATTTAACGCGAATTAATTCTGTGGAATGTGTGTCAGTTAGGGTGTGGAAAGTCCC
CAGGCTCCCCAGCAGGCAGAAGTATGCAAAGCATGCATCTCAATTAGTCAGCAACCAGGTGTGGAAAGTC
CCCAGGCTCCCCAGCAGGCAGAAGTATGCAAAGCATGCATCTCAATTAGTCAGCAACCATAGTCCCGCCC
CTAACTCCGCCCATCCCGCCCCTAACTCCGCCCAGTTCCGCCCATTCTCCGCCCCATGGCTGACTAATTT
TTTTTATTTATGCAGAGGCCGAGGCCGCCTCTGCCTCTGAGCTATTCCAGAAGTAGTGAGGAGGCTTTTT
TGGAGGCCTAGGCTTTTGCAAAAAGCTCCCGGGAGCTTGTATATCCATTTTCGGATCTGATCAAGAGACA
GGATGAGGATCGTTTCGCATGATTGAACAAGATGGATTGCACGCAGGTTCTCCGGCCGCTTGGGTGGAGA
GGCTATTCGGCTATGACTGGGCACAACAGACAATCGGCTGCTCTGATGCCGCCGTGTTCCGGCTGTCAGC
GCAGGGGCGCCCGGTTCTTTTTGTCAAGACCGACCTGTCCGGTGCCCTGAATGAACTGCAGGACGAGGCA
GCGCGGCTATCGTGGCTGGCCACGACGGGCGTTCCTTGCGCAGCTGTGCTCGACGTTGTCACTGAAGCGG
GAAGGGACTGGCTGCTATTGGGCGAAGTGCCGGGGCAGGATCTCCTGTCATCTCACCTTGCTCCTGCCGA
GAAAGTATCCATCATGGCTGATGCAATGCGGCGGCTGCATACGCTTGATCCGGCTACCTGCCCATTCGAC
CACCAAGCGAAACATCGCATCGAGCGAGCACGTACTCGGATGGAAGCCGGTCTTGTCGATCAGGATGATC
TGGACGAAGAGCATCAGGGGCTCGCGCCAGCCGAACTGTTCGCCAGGCTCAAGGCGCGCATGCCCGACGG
CGAGGATCTCGTCGTGACCCATGGCGATGCCTGCTTGCCGAATATCATGGTGGAAAATGGCCGCTTTTCT
GGATTCATCGACTGTGGCCGGCTGGGTGTGGCGGACCGCTATCAGGACATAGCGTTGGCTACCCGTGATA
TTGCTGAAGAGCTTGGCGGCGAATGGGCTGACCGCTTCCTCGTGCTTTACGGTATCGCCGCTCCCGATTC
GCAGCGCATCGCCTTCTATCGCCTTCTTGACGAGTTCTTCTGAGCGGGACTCTGGGGTTCGAAATGACCG
ACCAAGCGACGCCCAACCTGCCATCACGAGATTTCGATTCCACCGCCGCCTTCTATGAAAGGTTGGGCTT
CGGAATCGTTTTCCGGGACGCCGGCTGGATGATCCTCCAGCGCGGGGATCTCATGCTGGAGTTCTTCGCC
CACCCCAACTTGTTTATTGCAGCTTATAATGGTTACAAATAAAGCAATAGCATCACAAATTTCACAAATA
AAGCATTTTTTTCACTGCATTCTAGTTGTGGTTTGTCCAAACTCATCAATGTATCTTATCATGTCTGTAT
ACCGTCGACCTCTAGCTAGAGCTTGGCGTAATCATGGTCATAGCTGTTTCCTGTGTGAAATTGTTATCCG
CTCACAATTCCACACAACATACGAGCCGGAAGCATAAAGTGTAAAGCCTGGGGTGCCTAATGAGTGAGCT
AACTCACATTAATTGCGTTGCGCTCACTGCCCGCTTTCCAGTCGGGAAACCTGTCGTGCCAGCTGCATTA
ATGAATCGGCCAACGCGCGGGGAGAGGCGGTTTGCGTATTGGGCGCTCTTCCGCTTCCTCGCTCACTGAC
TCGCTGCGCTCGGTCGTTCGGCTGCGGCGAGCGGTATCAGCTCACTCAAAGGCGGTAATACGGTTATCCA
CAGAATCAGGGGATAACGCAGGAAAGAACATGTGAGCAAAAGGCCAGCAAAAGGCCAGGAACCGTAAAAA
GGCCGCGTTGCTGGCGTTTTTCCATAGGCTCCGCCCCCCTGACGAGCATCACAAAAATCGACGCTCAAGT
CAGAGGTGGCGAAACCCGACAGGACTATAAAGATACCAGGCGTTTCCCCCTGGAAGCTCCCTCGTGCGCT
CTCCTGTTCCGACCCTGCCGCTTACCGGATACCTGTCCGCCTTTCTCCCTTCGGGAAGCGTGGCGCTTTC
TCATAGCTCACGCTGTAGGTATCTCAGTTCGGTGTAGGTCGTTCGCTCCAAGCTGGGCTGTGTGCACGAA
CCCCCCGTTCAGCCCGACCGCTGCGCCTTATCCGGTAACTATCGTCTTGAGTCCAACCCGGTAAGACACG
ACTTATCGCCACTGGCAGCAGCCACTGGTAACAGGATTAGCAGAGCGAGGTATGTAGGCGGTGCTACAGA
GTTCTTGAAGTGGTGGCCTAACTACGGCTACACTAGAAGAACAGTATTTGGTATCTGCGCTCTGCTGAAG
CCAGTTACCTTCGGAAAAAGAGTTGGTAGCTCTTGATCCGGCAAACAAACCACCGCTGGTAGCGGTGGTT
TTTTTGTTTGCAAGCAGCAGATTACGCGCAGAAAAAAAGGATCTCAAGAAGATCCTTTGATCTTTTCTAC
GGGGTCTGACGCTCAGTGGAACGAAAACTCACGTTAAGGGATTTTGGTCATGAGATTATCAAAAAGGATC
TTCACCTAGATCCTTTTAAATTAAAAATGAAGTTTTAAATCAATCTAAAGTATATATGAGTAAACTTGGT
CTGACAGTTACCAATGCTTAATCAGTGAGGCACCTATCTCAGCGATCTGTCTATTTCGTTCATCCATAGT
TGCCTGACTCCCCGTCGTGTAGATAACTACGATACGGGAGGGCTTACCATCTGGCCCCAGTGCTGCAATG
ATACCGCGAGACCCACGCTCACCGGCTCCAGATTTATCAGCAATAAACCAGCCAGCCGGAAGGGCCGAGC
GCAGAAGTGGTCCTGCAACTTTATCCGCCTCCATCCAGTCTATTAATTGTTGCCGGGAAGCTAGAGTAAG
TAGTTCGCCAGTTAATAGTTTGCGCAACGTTGTTGCCATTGCTACAGGCATCGTGGTGTCACGCTCGTCG
TTTGGTATGGCTTCATTCAGCTCCGGTTCCCAACGATCAAGGCGAGTTACATGATCCCCCATGTTGTGCA
AAAAAGCGGTTAGCTCCTTCGGTCCTCCGATCGTTGTCAGAAGTAAGTTGGCCGCAGTGTTATCACTCAT
GGTTATGGCAGCACTGCATAATTCTCTTACTGTCATGCCATCCGTAAGATGCTTTTCTGTGACTGGTGAG
TACTCAACCAAGTCATTCTGAGAATAGTGTATGCGGCGACCGAGTTGCTCTTGCCCGGCGTCAATACGGG
ATAATACCGCGCCACATAGCAGAACTTTAAAAGTGCTCATCATTGGAAAACGTTCTTCGGGGCGAAAACT
CTCAAGGATCTTACCGCTGTTGAGATCCAGTTCGATGTAACCCACTCGTGCACCCAACTGATCTTCAGCA
TCTTTTACTTTCACCAGCGTTTCTGGGTGAGCAAAAACAGGAAGGCAAAATGCCGCAAAAAAGGGAATAA
GGGCGACACGGAAATGTTGAATACTCATACTCTTCCTTTTTCAATATTATTGAAGCATTTATCAGGGTTA
TTGTCTCATGAGCGGATACATATTTGAATGTATTTAGAAAAATAAACAAATAGGGGTTCCGCGCACATTT
CCCCGAAAAGTGCCACCTGACGTCGACGGATCGGGAGATCTCCCGATCCCCTATGGTGCACTCTCAGTAC
AATCTGCTCTGATGCCGCATAGTTAAGCCAGTATCTGCTCCCTGCTTGTGTGTTGGAGGTCGCTGAGTAG
TGCGCGAGCAAAATTTAAGCTACAACAAGGCAAGGCTTGACCGACAATTGCATGAAGAATCTGCTTAGGG
TTAGGCGTTTTGCGCTGCTTCGCGATGTACGGGCCAGATATACGCGTTGACATTGATTATTGACTAGTTA
TTAATAGTAATCAATTACGGGGTCATTAGTTCATAGCCCATATATGGAGTTCCGCGTTACATAACTTACG
GTAAATGGCCCGCCTGGCTGACCGCCCAACGACCCCCGCCCATTGACGTCAATAATGACGTATGTTCCCA
TAGTAACGCCAATAGGGACTTTCCATTGACGTCAATGGGTGGAGTATTTACGGTAAACTGCCCACTTGGC
AGTACATCAAGTGTATCATATGCCAAGTACGCCCCCTATTGACGTCAATGACGGTAAATGGCCCGCCTGG
CATTATGCCCAGTACATGACCTTATGGGACTTTCCTACTTGGCAGTACATCTACGTATTAGTCATCGCTA
TTACCATG
Features (pLannotate 1.2.2; 20 found; start..end, strand, type, name):
      1..204     +  promoter       CMV promoter: human cytomegalovirus (CMV) immediate early promoter
    200..233     +  LTR            5' LTR (truncated) (fragment): truncated 5' long terminal repeat (LTR) from HIV-1
    249..267     +  promoter       T7 promoter: promoter for bacteriophage T7 RNA polymerase
   1371..1592    -  CDS            C9orf85 (fragment): CI085_HUMAN - Experimental evidence at protein level: Swiss-Prot protein existence level 1. From Homo sapiens (Human).
   2142..2366    +  polyA_signal   bGH poly(A) signal: bovine growth hormone polyadenylation signal
   2370..2391    +  promoter       SV40 promoter (fragment): SV40 enhancer and early promoter
   2412..2840    +  rep_origin     f1 ori (sequence partly withheld): f1 bacteriophage origin of replication; arrow indicates direction of (+) strand synthesis
   2854..3183    +  promoter       SV40 promoter: SV40 enhancer and early promoter
   3250..4041    +  CDS            neo: KKA2_KLEPN - Also known as kan, nptII. Experimental evidence at protein level: Swiss-Prot protein existence level 1. Resistance to kanamycin, neomycin, paromomycin, ribostamycin, butirosin and gentamicin B. From Klebsiella pneumoniae.
   4065..4223    +  CDS            ble (fragment): BLE_KLEPN - Experimental evidence at protein level: Swiss-Prot protein existence level 1. Binding protein with a strong affinity to the bleomycin family of antibiotics. Binds to CL990; an antimitotic-antibiotic compound. From Klebsiella pneumoniae.
   4218..4339    +  polyA_signal   SV40 poly(A) signal: SV40 polyadenylation signal
   4412..4428    -  protein_bind   lac operator: The lac repressor binds to the lac operator to inhibit transcription in E. coli. This inhibition can be relieved by adding lactose or isopropyl-β-D-thiogalactopyranoside (IPTG). lac repressor encoded by lacI
   4436..4466    -  promoter       lac promoter: promoter for the E. coli lac operon
   4481..4502    -  protein_bind   CAP binding site: CAP binding activates transcription in the presence of cAMP. E. coli catabolite activator protein
   4515..4607    -  CDS            lacI (fragment): lac repressor; lacI; The lac repressor binds to the lac operator to inhibit transcription in E. coli. This inhibition can be relieved by adding lactose or isopropyl-β-D-thiogalactopyranoside (IPTG).
   4790..5378    -  rep_origin     ori: high-copy-number ColE1/pMB1/pBR322/pUC origin of replication
   5549..6409    -  CDS            AmpR: β-lactamase; bla; confers resistance to ampicillin, carbenicillin, and related antibiotics
   6410..6514    -  promoter       AmpR promoter: bla
   6573..6625    -  misc_feature   bom (fragment): basis of mobility region from pBR322
   6780..7159    +  enhancer       CMV enhancer: human cytomegalovirus immediate early enhancer
