[The description below was written by a language model from this plasmid's Addgene catalogue record and pLannotate feature annotations shown in this document.]
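Description:
pCDNA3.1(-) + SLNCR1 _1521-2092 is a mammalian expression plasmid built on the pCDNA3.1(-) backbone and carrying a deletion variant of the human long non-coding RNA LINC00673, also known as SLNCR1. The name suggests that positions 1521-2092 define the deletion, but the record does not say whether this segment is removed or retained. The insert was cloned through HindIII sites at both ends, so its orientation was not fixed by the cloning strategy. It sits between the CMV immediate-early enhancer/promoter and the bovine growth hormone polyadenylation signal, which together drive strong constitutive transcription and 3' end processing in mammalian cells. A T7 promoter just upstream of the insert allows in vitro transcription and serves as a sequencing primer site.

The automated annotation does not label the lncRNA itself. The roughly 1.9 kb stretch between the T7 promoter and the bGH signal is largely unannotated. The short antisense match to C9orf85 within it, like the small HIV-1 LTR, ble, lacI and bom fragments elsewhere, is probably a similarity hit rather than a designed element.

The plasmid replicates in E. coli at high copy from a ColE1/pUC-type origin under ampicillin selection (AmpR, β-lactamase), and an f1 origin permits single-stranded DNA production. An SV40 early promoter drives the neo gene, followed by an SV40 poly(A) signal, allowing G418 selection of stably transfected mammalian cells.

The construct belongs to a study of how SLNCR1 mediates melanoma invasion through a conserved SRA1-like region. Deletion constructs of this kind are typically used to map which parts of the transcript are needed for function.
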