Addgene plasmid #86824: pCDNA3.1(-) + SLNCR1 _1521-2092
Purpose: mammalian expression of lncRNA LINC00673/SLNCR1 deletion construct
Depositing lab: Carl Novina. Depositing organization: Dana-Farber Cancer Institute. Publication: The lncRNA SLNCR1 Mediates Melanoma Invasion through a Conserved SRA1-like Region. Schmidt K, Joyce CE, Buquicchio F, Brown A, Ritz J, Distel RJ, Yoon CH, Novina CD. Cell Rep. 2016 May 31;15(9):2025-37. doi: 10.1016/j.celrep.2016.04.018. Epub 2016 May 19. PubMed 27210747.
Backbone
  Vector backbone: pCDNA3.1 (-)
  Vector type: Mammalian Expression
  Selectable markers: Neomycin (select with G418)
Growth in bacteria
  Bacterial resistance: Ampicillin, 100 μg/mL
  Growth temperature: 37°C
  Growth strain: DH5alpha
  Copy number: High Copy
Gene/Insert
  Gene/Insert name: LINC00673 (alt names: HI-LNC75; LUCAIR1)
  Species: H. sapiens (human)
  Entrez Gene: LINC00673 (a.k.a. ERRLR01, HI-LNC75, HILNC75, LUCAIR1, RASON, SLNCR, SLNCR1)
  Promoter: CMV
  Cloning method: Restriction Enzyme; 5′ cloning site HindIII (not destroyed); 3′ cloning site HindIII (not destroyed)
  Sequencing primers: 5′ T7; 3′ BGHR
Terms and licenses: Academic/Nonprofit Terms; Industry Terms: Not Available to Industry
How to cite: pCDNA3.1(-) + SLNCR1 _1521-2092 was a gift from Carl Novina (Addgene plasmid # 86824 ; http://n2t.net/addgene:86824 ; RRID:Addgene_86824)
