>Addgene plasmid #86824 | pCDNA3.1(-) + SLNCR1 _1521-2092 | depositor partial sequence | sequence record 169359 | pCDNA3.1(-) + SLNCR1 _1521-2092 sequence 7217 bps
GACGGATCGGGAGATCTCCCGATCCCCTATGGTGCACTCTCAGTACAATCTGCTCTGATGCCGCATAGTT
AAGCCAGTATCTGCTCCCTGCTTGTGTGTTGGAGGTCGCTGAGTAGTGCGCGAGCAAAATTTAAGCTACA
ACAAGGCAAGGCTTGACCGACAATTGCATGAAGAATCTGCTTAGGGTTAGGCGTTTTGCGCTGCTTCGCG
ATGTACGGGCCAGATATACGCGTTGACATTGATTATTGACTAGTTATTAATAGTAATCAATTACGGGGTC
ATTAGTTCATAGCCCATATATGGAGTTCCGCGTTACATAACTTACGGTAAATGGCCCGCCTGGCTGACCG
CCCAACGACCCCCGCCCATTGACGTCAATAATGACGTATGTTCCCATAGTAACGCCAATAGGGACTTTCC
ATTGACGTCAATGGGTGGAGTATTTACGGTAAACTGCCCACTTGGCAGTACATCAAGTGTATCATATGCC
AAGTACGCCCCCTATTGACGTCAATGACGGTAAATGGCCCGCCTGGCATTATGCCCAGTACATGACCTTA
TGGGACTTTCCTACTTGGCAGTACATCTACGTATTAGTCATCGCTATTACCATGGTGATGCGGTTTTGGC
AGTACATCAATGGGCGTGGATAGCGGTTTGACTCACGGGGATTTCCAAGTCTCCACCCCATTGACGTCAA
TGGGAGTTTGTTTTGGCACCAAAATCAACGGGACTTTCCAAAATGTCGTAACAACTCCGCCCCATTGACG
CAAATGGGCGGTAGGCGTGTACGGTGGGAGGTCTATATAAGCAGAGCTCTCTGGCTAACTAGAGAACCCA
CTGCTTACTGGCTTATCGAAATTAATACGACTCACTATAGGGAGACCCAAGCTGGCTAGCGTTTAAACGG
GCCCTCTAGACTCGAGCGGCCGCCACTGTGCTGGATATCTGCAGAATTCCACCACACTGGACTAGTGGAT
CCGAGCTCGGTACCAAGCTTCCCGGGATACTTAGGATCCAGGGCGCGCAGGCGGCGCGGGTGCGCGGTGC
GGCGCTGGTATCCAGAGGACGCGGTCACCGCCTCTGGCATTTGTCGTTCTGCGCTTCTCCGCAAGGACCC
TCTGTTAGGCAGGCGCCCACCGTAAGCCTCCCGGGCCTTGTGAACCTGCAAACCCAAGTCTGAGAGACGA
TCCGCCTTCAGCGCTTTCCAGCTTGGCAGAGAGGCTTTCCCGGCGGGGATCTTTGGTTGGCGCTGGCGAT
GCGCGGGGAAGAAAGGCGAGGAGCGGCGTCCAGGCTGGGTGATGTCCCAGCACGAGTAGGCGGGATGCGC
TCGCTTGGTCCTCCGGGCGCCCGGTCCCTGCCCGCGTCGCGCGCCCACCCCTGGGGACGAGAAGGCGGCC
GCCTGAGGACCCCCGCCCGCGACCTCCGCGAGTCTGGAGCGCAGAGGACAGGGTCTGGCTGCTCTTTGGC
CTTGGATGGAAAGTGGGGAATTGGGTGGGGGGCTGCGGACCCCTTAACGTGGATTACTTGGTGTGTATCA
GCTGGGCTCAGAAGACCCACGACCTCTTCTCCATCCGTGGATTGATTTGTTCTGCTTAACAGCTGGGTCG
CCAAGCTGGAGGTATTTTTCCCTCTCCACCCTGGTCTTCTCCTGTAACGTGTGGCCGCCTTTTCCAGCAC
GGCCTCCTGCCTTCCTGGTGCACTTTTTGGAGAACGTGGTGGAATCAGAGGTTTCTGGCTGACTCGGTGG
GTGCTTTGAACCAGGAAAGGACAAGAAAGAGGATGGGAAGGACTGATCCACATTCCCACCAGGAAGTTTA
GCAGAACCCCCGCGTGCCACCTGGACCCCTTGGAAGGACCTGGCTCAGGCTGGACCACCTCTTGAGAGGC
AGGAGCTCTGGATTTGATCAAGAATTCTTTGCTGAGCATGGTGCCTCATGCCTATAATCCCAACACTTTG
GGAGGCCAGTGTGGGAGGATCTCTTGAGCCCAGGAGTTCAAGACTAGCCTGGGCAACACAGAGAGACCCC
ATCTCTAAAATAATAATAATAATAAAATAAAAAATTAGCAGGGCATGGTGGCATGTGCCTGTAGTCCCAG
CTACCCAGGAGGCTGAGGCAAGAGGATGGCTGGAGCCTGGGATGTTGAGGCTGCAATGAACTGTGATTAC
CCCACTGCACTCCAGCCTGGGCAAAAGAGCGAGAGACCCTGTCTCAAATAATAATAATAATAATAATCTT
ATTTTGGAGAATAAAGAGACCTCTGGATTTGAGGTGCCATTTGGGTAGAAAGAAAAGACGTTTACACCGA
GAAATAGTCTGTGTTGCCCTGAAGGAGCAGAGGGATGCATCGCTGGAGGTGACCTACAGTTGAAGAAGAC
TCATTATGACAGACCTTGTCCTTCTTCCTTGTGGAAAGTGTTTCCTCTGCTGCTACTGCTCATGAGACTC
TTCCCCCTCCCTGTCCCAGGGAACCAAAGGGCTTTCTACCACACCCTTTCTTGCCCCCCGCCTCCCATGT
CTGCTGTGCCTTTGTACTCAGCATGCTGATGACACATACACACCTGACAATAGCTTGAGTCTTCTCTGTT
CCTTTTACTCTGTAGCCAACATACACATGATTTAAAACCCTTTCTAAATATCTATCATGGTTCATCCTTG
TCCAAATGCAGAGTCAGAGCTATTTGTACTTCATTATTATTTCCAAGGCGAATAGTTGGCTTTCTTTTTG
CAAAAATAATTAAAGTTTTTGTATGTTGCAGTTGCTCTAGATAAGTATCACGTGAAGCTTAAGTTTAAAC
CGCTGATCAGCCTCGACTGTGCCTTCTAGTTGCCAGCCATCTGTTGTTTGCCCCTCCCCCGTGCCTTCCT
TGACCCTGGAAGGTGCCACTCCCACTGTCCTTTCCTAATAAAATGAGGAAATTGCATCGCATTGTCTGAG
TAGGTGTCATTCTATTCTGGGGGGTGGGGTGGGGCAGGACAGCAAGGGGGAGGATTGGGAAGACAATAGC
AGGCATGCTGGGGATGCGGTGGGCTCTATGGCTTCTGAGGCGGAAAGAACCAGCTGGGGCTCTAGGGGGT
ATCCCC
[124 nt withheld, positions 3087-3210]
C
[91 nt withheld, positions 3212-3302]
A
[49 nt withheld, positions 3304-3352]
CCTTTGACGTTGGAGTCCACGTTCTTT
[37 nt withheld, positions 3380-3416]
ACCCTATCTCGGTCTATTCTTTTGATTTATAAGGGATTTTGCCGATTTCGGCCTATTGGTTAAAAAATGA
GCTGATTTAACAAAAATTTAACGCGAATTAATTCTGTGGAATGTGTGTCAGTTAGGGTGTGGAAAGTCCC
CAGGCTCCCCAGCAGGCAGAAGTATGCAAAGCATGCATCTCAATTAGTCAGCAACCAGGTGTGGAAAGTC
CCCAGGCTCCCCAGCAGGCAGAAGTATGCAAAGCATGCATCTCAATTAGTCAGCAACCATAGTCCCGCCC
CTAACTCCGCCCATCCCGCCCCTAACTCCGCCCAGTTCCGCCCATTCTCCGCCCCATGGCTGACTAATTT
TTTTTATTTATGCAGAGGCCGAGGCCGCCTCTGCCTCTGAGCTATTCCAGAAGTAGTGAGGAGGCTTTTT
TGGAGGCCTAGGCTTTTGCAAAAAGCTCCCGGGAGCTTGTATATCCATTTTCGGATCTGATCAAGAGACA
GGATGAGGATCGTTTCGCATGATTGAACAAGATGGATTGCACGCAGGTTCTCCGGCCGCTTGGGTGGAGA
GGCTATTCGGCTATGACTGGGCACAACAGACAATCGGCTGCTCTGATGCCGCCGTGTTCCGGCTGTCAGC
GCAGGGGCGCCCGGTTCTTTTTGTCAAGACCGACCTGTCCGGTGCCCTGAATGAACTGCAGGACGAGGCA
GCGCGGCTATCGTGGCTGGCCACGACGGGCGTTCCTTGCGCAGCTGTGCTCGACGTTGTCACTGAAGCGG
GAAGGGACTGGCTGCTATTGGGCGAAGTGCCGGGGCAGGATCTCCTGTCATCTCACCTTGCTCCTGCCGA
GAAAGTATCCATCATGGCTGATGCAATGCGGCGGCTGCATACGCTTGATCCGGCTACCTGCCCATTCGAC
CACCAAGCGAAACATCGCATCGAGCGAGCACGTACTCGGATGGAAGCCGGTCTTGTCGATCAGGATGATC
TGGACGAAGAGCATCAGGGGCTCGCGCCAGCCGAACTGTTCGCCAGGCTCAAGGCGCGCATGCCCGACGG
CGAGGATCTCGTCGTGACCCATGGCGATGCCTGCTTGCCGAATATCATGGTGGAAAATGGCCGCTTTTCT
GGATTCATCGACTGTGGCCGGCTGGGTGTGGCGGACCGCTATCAGGACATAGCGTTGGCTACCCGTGATA
TTGCTGAAGAGCTTGGCGGCGAATGGGCTGACCGCTTCCTCGTGCTTTACGGTATCGCCGCTCCCGATTC
GCAGCGCATCGCCTTCTATCGCCTTCTTGACGAGTTCTTCTGAGCGGGACTCTGGGGTTCGAAATGACCG
ACCAAGCGACGCCCAACCTGCCATCACGAGATTTCGATTCCACCGCCGCCTTCTATGAAAGGTTGGGCTT
CGGAATCGTTTTCCGGGACGCCGGCTGGATGATCCTCCAGCGCGGGGATCTCATGCTGGAGTTCTTCGCC
CACCCCAACTTGTTTATTGCAGCTTATAATGGTTACAAATAAAGCAATAGCATCACAAATTTCACAAATA
AAGCATTTTTTTCACTGCATTCTAGTTGTGGTTTGTCCAAACTCATCAATGTATCTTATCATGTCTGTAT
ACCGTCGACCTCTAGCTAGAGCTTGGCGTAATCATGGTCATAGCTGTTTCCTGTGTGAAATTGTTATCCG
CTCACAATTCCACACAACATACGAGCCGGAAGCATAAAGTGTAAAGCCTGGGGTGCCTAATGAGTGAGCT
AACTCACATTAATTGCGTTGCGCTCACTGCCCGCTTTCCAGTCGGGAAACCTGTCGTGCCAGCTGCATTA
ATGAATCGGCCAACGCGCGGGGAGAGGCGGTTTGCGTATTGGGCGCTCTTCCGCTTCCTCGCTCACTGAC
TCGCTGCGCTCGGTCGTTCGGCTGCGGCGAGCGGTATCAGCTCACTCAAAGGCGGTAATACGGTTATCCA
CAGAATCAGGGGATAACGCAGGAAAGAACATGTGAGCAAAAGGCCAGCAAAAGGCCAGGAACCGTAAAAA
GGCCGCGTTGCTGGCGTTTTTCCATAGGCTCCGCCCCCCTGACGAGCATCACAAAAATCGACGCTCAAGT
CAGAGGTGGCGAAACCCGACAGGACTATAAAGATACCAGGCGTTTCCCCCTGGAAGCTCCCTCGTGCGCT
CTCCTGTTCCGACCCTGCCGCTTACCGGATACCTGTCCGCCTTTCTCCCTTCGGGAAGCGTGGCGCTTTC
TCATAGCTCACGCTGTAGGTATCTCAGTTCGGTGTAGGTCGTTCGCTCCAAGCTGGGCTGTGTGCACGAA
CCCCCCGTTCAGCCCGACCGCTGCGCCTTATCCGGTAACTATCGTCTTGAGTCCAACCCGGTAAGACACG
ACTTATCGCCACTGGCAGCAGCCACTGGTAACAGGATTAGCAGAGCGAGGTATGTAGGCGGTGCTACAGA
GTTCTTGAAGTGGTGGCCTAACTACGGCTACACTAGAAGAACAGTATTTGGTATCTGCGCTCTGCTGAAG
CCAGTTACCTTCGGAAAAAGAGTTGGTAGCTCTTGATCCGGCAAACAAACCACCGCTGGTAGCGGTTTTT
TTGTTTGCAAGCAGCAGATTACGCGCAGAAAAAAAGGATCTCAAGAAGATCCTTTGATCTTTTCTACGGG
GTCTGACGCTCAGTGGAACGAAAACTCACGTTAAGGGATTTTGGTCATGAGATTATCAAAAAGGATCTTC
ACCTAGATCCTTTTAAATTAAAAATGAAGTTTTAAATCAATCTAAAGTATATATGAGTAAACTTGGTCTG
ACAGTTACCAATGCTTAATCAGTGAGGCACCTATCTCAGCGATCTGTCTATTTCGTTCATCCATAGTTGC
CTGACTCCCCGTCGTGTAGATAACTACGATACGGGAGGGCTTACCATCTGGCCCCAGTGCTGCAATGATA
CCGCGAGACCCACGCTCACCGGCTCCAGATTTATCAGCAATAAACCAGCCAGCCGGAAGGGCCGAGCGCA
GAAGTGGTCCTGCAACTTTATCCGCCTCCATCCAGTCTATTAATTGTTGCCGGGAAGCTAGAGTAAGTAG
TTCGCCAGTTAATAGTTTGCGCAACGTTGTTGCCATTGCTACAGGCATCGTGGTGTCACGCTCGTCGTTT
GGTATGGCTTCATTCAGCTCCGGTTCCCAACGATCAAGGCGAGTTACATGATCCCCCATGTTGTGCAAAA
AAGCGGTTAGCTCCTTCGGTCCTCCGATCGTTGTCAGAAGTAAGTTGGCCGCAGTGTTATCACTCATGGT
TATGGCAGCACTGCATAATTCTCTTACTGTCATGCCATCCGTAAGATGCTTTTCTGTGACTGGTGAGTAC
TCAACCAAGTCATTCTGAGAATAGTGTATGCGGCGACCGAGTTGCTCTTGCCCGGCGTCAATACGGGATA
ATACCGCGCCACATAGCAGAACTTTAAAAGTGCTCATCATTGGAAAACGTTCTTCGGGGCGAAAACTCTC
AAGGATCTTACCGCTGTTGAGATCCAGTTCGATGTAACCCACTCGTGCACCCAACTGATCTTCAGCATCT
TTTACTTTCACCAGCGTTTCTGGGTGAGCAAAAACAGGAAGGCAAAATGCCGCAAAAAAGGGAATAAGGG
CGACACGGAAATGTTGAATACTCATACTCTTCCTTTTTCAATATTATTGAAGCATTTATCAGGGTTATTG
TCTCATGAGCGGATACATATTTGAATGTATTTAGAAAAATAAACAAATAGGGGTTCCGCGCACATTTCCC
CGAAAAGTGCCACCTGACGTC
